>Addgene plasmid #114755 | AT3G46340 N6_pECIA14 | addgene full sequence | sequence record 270154 | Addgene NGS Result
GTAAAACGACGGCCAGTGAATTAATTCGTTGCAGGACAGGATGTGGTGCCCGATGTGACTAGCTCTTTGC
TGCAGGCCGTCCTATCCTCTGGTTCCGATAAGAGACCCAGAACTCCGGCCCCCCACCGCCCACCGCCACC
CCCATACATATGTGGTACGCAAGTAAGAGTGCCTGCGCATGCCCCATGTGCCCCACCAAGAGCTTTGCAT
CCCATACAAGTCCCCAAAGTGGAGAACCGAACCAATTCTTCGCGGGCAGAACAAAAGCTTCTGCACACGT
CTCCACTCGAATTTGGAGCCGGCCGGCGTGTGCAAAAGAGGTGAATCGAACGAAAGACCCGTGTGTAAAG
CCGCGTTTCCAAAATGTATAAAACCGAGAGCATCTGGCCAATGTGCATCAGTTGTGGTCAGCAGCAAAAT
CAAGTGAATCATCTCAGTGCAACTAAAGGGGGGATCCGATCTCAATATGAAGTTATGCATATTACTGGCC
GTCGTGGCCTTTGTTGGCCTCTCGCTCGGGCAAGAAGGGTTCATCAGTTTGGATTGCGGTTTACCCCCAA
ATGAAGTGTCACCATATATCGAGCCGTTTACTGGACTACGGTTTTCATCAGACTCAAGCTTTATTCAAAG
TGGAAAAATCGGTAAAGTTGATAAAAGTTTTGAGGCCACGACTCTAAAGTCATACATGACGTTGAGATAC
TTTCCAGATGGAAAACGCAATTGTTACAATCTTATTGTGAAGCAAGGGAAAACTTATATGATTAGAGCTA
CAGCTCTATATGGAAATTATGACGGTCTTAATATTAGTCCTAAGTTTGATTTATACATTGGCGCTAACTT
CTGGACAACACTAGACGCGGGAGAATATTTATCTGGCGTGGTTGAGGAGGTCAATTACATCCCAAGATCA
AATTCTTTAGACGTGTGTCTTGTTAAAACAGACACGTCGACGCCATTCTTATCACTCTTGGAACTAAGGC
CTCTAGATAATGATTCTTACCTCACTGGTTCGGGTTCCTTGAAAACTTTCAGGCGGTACTATCTTAGTAA
TTCAGAATCCGTTATCGCGTATCCAGAAGACGTCAAGGACAGAATATGGGAACCAACCTTTGATTCAGAA
TGGAAGCAGATTTGGACCACTCTCAAACCGAACAACTCCAATGGTTATCTTGTGCCGAAGAATGTGCTTA
TGACCGCAGCAATACCTGCAAATGATAGTGCACCGTTTAGATTTACCGAGGAGCTCGATTCTCCTACTGA
CGAACTTTACGTGTACCTCCACTTCTCTGAGGTTCAGTCACTACAGGCCAATGAATCTAGAGAGTTTGAC
ATTTTATGGAGTGGAGAAGTTGCGTACGAAGCTTTTATCCCTGAATATCTGAATATCACGACAATTCAAA
CCAATACTCCAGTTACTTGCCCAGGAGGAAAATGCAACTTAGAGCTAAAAAGAACTAAAAACTCTACTCA
CCCACCTCTTATCAATGCCATCGAGTTTTACACGGTGGTAAATTTTCCACAGTTGGAAACAAATGAAACT
GATGTTGTTGCTATCAAAGATATCAAAGCAACCTATGAATTGAATAGAATCACATGGCAAGGAGATCCAT
GCGTCCCACAAAAGTTTATCTGGGAGGGTCTGGATTGCAACAGCAAAGATGCATTAACACTACCAAGAAT
CACTTCATTGAACTTGTCTTCAACCGGCTTAACCGGAAATATTGCAGCTGGAATTCAAAATCTTACCCAC
CTTGACAAATTGGATTTGTCAAATAACAATTTGACCGGAGGAGTTCCTGAATTTCTAGCTAGTATGAAGT
CTCTGTCATTCATAAACTTGAGCAAGAACAATCTGAATGGTTCAATCCCACAAGCTCTTCTTAAAAGAGA
AAAGGATGGACTGAAGTTATCTGTTGATGAACAGATTCGGTGTTTTCCTGGTTCATGTGTCATCACTAAG
CTGGAGGTGCTGTTCCAGGGACCAAGCGGCAATCCCGGCGGCGATCTGGCCCCCCAGATGCTGCGCGAGC
TGCAGGAGACCAATGCCGCCCTGCAGGACGTGCGCGAGCTGCTGCGCCACCGCGTGAAGGAGATCACCTT
CCTGAAGAACACCGTGATGGAGTGCGACGCCTGCGGCATGCAGCCCTCTAGAGGCTCCGGCTCCATCATC
CCAGTTGAGGAGGAGAACCCGGACTTCTGGAACCGCGAGGCAGCCGAGGCCCTGGGTGCCGCCAAGAAGC
TGCAGCCTGCACAGACAGCCGCCAAGAACCTCATCATCTTCCTGGGCGATGGGATGGGGGTGTCTACGGT
GACAGCTGCCAGGATCCTAAAAGGGCAGAAGAAGGACAAACTGGGGCCTGAGATACCCCTGGCCATGGAC
CGCTTCCCATATGTGGCTCTGTCCAAGACATACAATGTAGACAAACATGTGCCAGACAGTGGAGCCACAG
CCACGGCCTACCTGTGCGGGGTCAAGGGCAACTTCCAGACCATTGGCTTGAGTGCAGCCGCCCGCTTTAA
CCAGTGCAACACGACACGCGGCAACGAGGTCATCTCCGTGATGAATCGGGCCAAGAAAGCAGGGAAGTCA
GTGGGAGTGGTAACCACCACACGAGTGCAGCACGCCTCGCCAGCCGGCACCTACGCCCACACGGTGAACC
GCAACTGGTACTCGGACGCCGACGTGCCTGCCTCGGCCCGCCAGGAGGGGTGCCAGGACATCGCTACGCA
GCTCATCTCCAACATGGACATTGACGTGATCCTAGGTGGAGGCCGAAAGTACATGTTTCGCATGGGAACC
CCAGACCCTGAGTACCCAGATGACTACAGCCAAGGTGGGACCAGGCTGGACGGGAAGAATCTGGTGCAGG
AATGGCTGGCGAAGCGCCAGGGTGCCCGGTATGTGTGGAACCGCACTGAGCTCATGCAGGCTTCCCTGGA
CCCGTCTGTGACCCATCTCATGGGTCTCTTTGAGCCTGGAGACATGAAATACGAGATCCACCGAGACTCC
ACACTGGACCCCTCCCTGATGGAGATGACAGAGGCTGCCCTGCGCCTGCTGAGCAGGAACCCCCGCGGCT
TCTTCCTCTTCGTGGAGGGTGGTCGCATCGACCATGGTCATCATGAAAGCAGGGCTTACCGGGCACTGAC
TGAGACGATCATGTTCGACGACGCCATTGAGAGGGCGGGCCAGCTCACCAGCGAGGAGGACACGCTGAGC
CTCGTCACTGCCGACCACTCCCACGTCTTCTCCTTCGGAGGCTACCCCCTGCGAGGGAGCTCCATCTTCG
GGCTGGCCCCTGGCAAGGCCCGGGACAGGAAGGCCTACACGGTCCTCCTATACGGAAACGGTCCAGGCTA
TGTGCTCAAGGACGGCGCCCGGCCGGATGTTACCGAGAGCGAGAGCGGGAGCCCCGAGTATCGGCAGCAG
TCAGCAGTGCCCCTGGACGAAGAGACCCACGCAGGCGAGGACGTGGCGGTGTTCGCGCGCGGCCCGCAGG
CGCACCTGGTTCACGGCGTGCAGGAGCAGACCTTCATAGCGCACGTCATGGCCTTCGCCGCCTGCCTGGA
GCCCTACACCGCCTGCGACCTGGCGCCCCCCGCCGGCACCACCGACGCCGCGCACCCGGGTTCTAGAGGA
AGCACCTCCGGCGATAACGATTACAAGGATGATGATGATAAGGCCAGCGGCACCGGTCATCATCACCATC
ACCATTGAGTTTAAACCCGCTGATCAGCCTCGACTGTGCCTTCTAAGGCCTGAGCTCGCTGATCAGCCTC
GATCGAGGATCCAGACATGATAAGATACATTGATGAGTTTGGACAAACCACAACTAGAATGCAGTGAAAA
AAATGCTTTATTTGTGAAATTTGTGATGCTATTGCTTTATTTGTAACCATTATAAGCTGCAATAAACAAG
TTAACAACAACAATTGCATTCATTTTATGTTTCAGGTTCAGGGGGAGGTGTGGGAGGTTTTTTAAAGCAA
GTAAAACCTCTACAAATGTGGTATGGCTGATTATGATCAGTCGACCTGCAGGCATGCAAGCTTGGCGTAA
TCATGGTCATAGCTGTTTCCTGTGTGAAATTGTTATCCGCTCACAATTCCACACAACATACGAGCCGGAA
GCATAAAGTGTAAAGCCTGGGGTGCCTAATGAGTGAGCTAACTCACATTAATTGCGTTGCGCTCACTGCC
CGCTTTCCAGTCGGGAAACCTGTCGTGCCAGCTGCATTAATGAATCGGCCAACGCGCGGGGAGAGGCGGT
TTGCGTATTGGGCGCTCTTCCGCTTCCTCGCTCACTGACTCGCTGCGCTCGGTCGTTCGGCTGCGGCGAG
CGGTATCAGCTCACTCAAAGGCGGTAATACGGTTATCCACAGAATCAGGGGATAACGCAGGAAAGAACAT
GTGAGCAAAAGGCCAGCAAAAGGCCAGGAACCGTAAAAAGGCCGCGTTGCTGGCGTTTTTCCATAGGCTC
CGCCCCCCTGACGAGCATCACAAAAATCGACGCTCAAGTCAGAGGTGGCGAAACCCGACAGGACTATAAA
GATACCAGGCGTTTCCCCCTGGAAGCTCCCTCGTGCGCTCTCCTGTTCCGACCCTGCCGCTTACCGGATA
CCTGTCCGCCTTTCTCCCTTCGGGAAGCGTGGCGCTTTCTCATAGCTCACGCTGTAGGTATCTCAGTTCG
GTGTAGGTCGTTCGCTCCAAGCTGGGCTGTGTGCACGAACCCCCCGTTCAGCCCGACCGCTGCGCCTTAT
CCGGTAACTATCGTCTTGAGTCCAACCCGGTAAGACACGACTTATCGCCACTGGCAGCAGCCACTGGTAA
CAGGATTAGCAGAGCGAGGTATGTAGGCGGTGCTACAGAGTTCTTGAAGTGGTGGCCTAACTACGGCTAC
ACTAGAAGAACAGTATTTGGTATCTGCGCTCTGCTGAAGCCAGTTACCTTCGGAAAAAGAGTTGGTAGCT
CTTGATCCGGCAAACAAACCACCGCTGGTAGCGGTGGTTTTTTTGTTTGCAAGCAGCAGATTACGCGCAG
AAAAAAAGGATCTCAAGAAGATCCTTTGATCTTTTCTACGGGGTCTGACGCTCAGTGGAACGAAAACTCA
CGTTAAGGGATTTTGGTCATGAGATTATCAAAAAGGATCTTCACCTAGATCCTTTTAAATTAAAAATGAA
GTTTTAAATCAATCTAAAGTATATATGAGTAAACTTGGTCTGACAGTTACCAATGCTTAATCAGTGAGGC
ACCTATCTCAGCGATCTGTCTATTTCGTTCATCCATAGTTGCCTGACTCCCCGTCGTGTAGATAACTACG
ATACGGGAGGGCTTACCATCTGGCCCCAGTGCTGCAATGATACCGCGAGACCCACGCTCACCGGCTCCAG
ATTTATCAGCAATAAACCAGCCAGCCGGAAGGGCCGAGCGCAGAAGTGGTCCTGCAACTTTATCCGCCTC
CATCCAGTCTATTAATTGTTGCCGGGAAGCTAGAGTAAGTAGTTCGCCAGTTAATAGTTTGCGCAACGTT
GTTGCCATTGCTACAGGCATCGTGGTGTCACGCTCGTCGTTTGGTATGGCTTCATTCAGCTCCGGTTCCC
AACGATCAAGGCGAGTTACATGATCCCCCATGTTGTGCAAAAAAGCGGTTAGCTCCTTCGGTCCTCCGAT
CGTTGTCAGAAGTAAGTTGGCCGCAGTGTTATCACTCATGGTTATGGCAGCACTGCATAATTCTCTTACT
GTCATGCCATCCGTAAGATGCTTTTCTGTGACTGGTGAGTACTCAACCAAGTCATTCTGAGAATAGTGTA
TGCGGCGACCGAGTTGCTCTTGCCCGGCGTCAATACGGGATAATACCGCGCCACATAGCAGAACTTTAAA
AGTGCTCATCATTGGAAAACGTTCTTCGGGGCGAAAACTCTCAAGGATCTTACCGCTGTTGAGATCCAGT
TCGATGTAACCCACTCGTGCACCCAACTGATCTTCAGCATCTTTTACTTTCACCAGCGTTTCTGGGTGAG
CAAAAACAGGAAGGCAAAATGCCGCAAAAAAGGGAATAAGGGCGACACGGAAATGTTGAATACTCATACT
CTTCCTTTTTCAATATTATTGAAGCATTTATCAGGGTTATTGTCTCATGAGCGGATACATATTTGAATGT
ATTTAGAAAAATAAACAAATAGGGGTTCCGCGCACATTTCCCCGAAAAGTGCCACCTGACGTCTAAGAAA
CCATTATTATCATGACATTAACCTATAAAAATAGGCGTATCACGAGGCCCTTTCGTCTCGCGCGTTTCGG
TGATGACGGTGAAAACCTCTGACACATGCAGCTCCCGGAGACGGTCACAGCTTGTCTGTAAGCGGATGCC
GGGAGCAGACAAGCCCGTCAGGGCGCGTCAGCGGGTGTTGGCGGGTGTCGGGGCTGGCTTAACTATGCGG
CATCAGAGCAGATTGTACTGAGAGTGCACCATATGCGGTGTGAAATACCGCACAGATGCGTAAGGAGAAA
ATACCGCATCAGGCGCCATTCGCCATTCAGGCTGCGCAACTGTTGGGAAGGGCGATCGGTGCGGGCCTCT
TCGCTATTACGCCAGCTGGCGAAAGGGGGATGTGCTGCAAGGCGATTAAGTTGGGTAACGCCAGGGTTTT
CCCAGTCACGACGTT
Features (pLannotate 1.2.2; 19 found; start..end, strand, type, name):
     23..449     +  promoter       MT promoter: Drosophila metallothionein promoter
    467..520     +  sig_peptide    BiP signal sequence: Drosophila BiP signal sequence
    521..1960    +  CDS            Y3463_ARATH (fragment): Experimental evidence at protein level: Swiss-Prot protein existence level 1. From Arabidopsis thaliana (Mouse-ear cress).
   1937..2176    +  CDS            Comp (fragment): COMP_MOUSE - Experimental evidence at protein level: Swiss-Prot protein existence level 1. May play a role in the structural integrity of cartilage via its interaction with other extracellular matrix proteins such as the collagens and fibronectin. Can mediate the interaction of chondrocytes with the cartilage extracellular matrix through interaction with cell surface integrin receptors. Could play a role in the pathogenesis of osteoarthritis. Potent suppressor of apoptosis in both primary chondrocytes and transformed cells. Suppresses apoptosis by blocking the activation of caspase-3 and by in
   2164..3616    +  CDS            SEAP (fragment): secreted alkaline phosphatase from human placenta The natural enzyme has a C-terminal transmembrane sequence that is replaced by a GPI anchor.
   3653..3682    +  CDS            2xFLAG (fragment): two tandem FLAG® epitope tags
   3788..3922    -  polyA_signal   SV40 poly(A) signal: SV40 polyadenylation signal
   3945..4029    -  CDS            large T antigen (fragment): large T antigen from SV40 (simian virus 40)
   4029..4053    +  misc_feature   MCS (fragment): pUC18/19 multiple cloning site
   4090..4106    -  protein_bind   lac operator: The lac repressor binds to the lac operator to inhibit transcription in E. coli. This inhibition can be relieved by adding lactose or isopropyl-β-D-thiogalactopyranoside (IPTG). lac repressor encoded by lacI
   4114..4144    -  promoter       lac promoter: promoter for the E. coli lac operon
   4159..4180    -  protein_bind   CAP binding site: CAP binding activates transcription in the presence of cAMP. E. coli catabolite activator protein
   4193..4285    -  CDS            lacI (fragment): lac repressor; lacI; The lac repressor binds to the lac operator to inhibit transcription in E. coli. This inhibition can be relieved by adding lactose or isopropyl-β-D-thiogalactopyranoside (IPTG).
   4468..5056    -  rep_origin     ori: high-copy-number ColE1/pMB1/pBR322/pUC origin of replication
   5227..6087    -  CDS            AmpR: β-lactamase; bla; confers resistance to ampicillin, carbenicillin, and related antibiotics
   6088..6192    -  promoter       AmpR promoter: bla
   6287..6322    +  CDS            rop (fragment): Rop protein, which maintains plasmids at low copy number; rop
   6424..6523    +  misc_feature   bom (fragment): basis of mobility region from pBR322
   6529..21      -  CDS            lacZα (fragment) (across the origin): LacZα fragment of β-galactosidase; lacZ fragment
