[The description below was written by a language model from this plasmid's Addgene catalogue record and pLannotate feature annotations shown in this document.]
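Description:
AT3G46340 N6_pECIA14 is an insect-cell expression plasmid built on the pECIA14 backbone and designed for secreted protein production in Drosophila cell culture. It is the "prey" construct of an extracellular interaction assay pair, meant to be used alongside the corresponding bait vector in pECIA2. In E. coli it is maintained as a high-copy plasmid through a ColE1/pUC-type origin and selected with ampicillin via the β-lactamase gene. The remaining bacterial annotations (lac promoter/operator, and fragments of lacZα, lacI, rop and bom) are backbone remnants with no apparent role in the payload. No marker for selection in insect cells is annotated.

The expression cassette is driven by the Drosophila metallothionein promoter, which is induced by adding copper sulfate. This is followed by the Drosophila BiP signal sequence, which directs the product into the secretory pathway. Fused in frame is the extracellular domain of the Arabidopsis thaliana leucine-rich repeat receptor kinase encoded by AT3G46340, inserted by ligation-independent cloning. Downstream of the ectodomain come the pentamerising coiled-coil helix of cartilage oligomeric matrix protein (rat according to the depositor, although the automated annotation matched the mouse entry), human placental alkaline phosphatase, a FLAG epitope and, per the depositor, a hexahistidine tag that the feature table does not annotate separately. An SV40 polyadenylation signal lies after the cassette, though it is annotated on the opposite strand.

Pentamerisation raises the avidity of the secreted prey so that weak, transient ectodomain interactions can be detected. The alkaline phosphatase provides an enzymatic readout of binding to the captured bait. The construct belongs to a collection used to map the extracellular interaction network of Arabidopsis LRR receptor kinases.
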