Addgene plasmid #114755: AT3G46340 N6_pECIA14
Purpose: Prey vector AT3G46340 N6_pECIA14 should be used with bait vector AT3G46340 N6_pECIA2.
Depositing lab: Youssef Belkhadir. Depositing organization: Gregor Mendel Institute of Molecular Plant Biology. Publication: An extracellular network of Arabidopsis leucine-rich repeat receptor kinases. Smakowska-Luzan E, Mott GA, Parys K, Stegmann M, Howton TC, Layeghifard M, Neuhold J, Lehner A, Kong J, Grunwald K, Weinberger N, Satbhai SB, Mayer D, Busch W, Madalinski M, Stolt-Bergner P, Provart NJ, Mukhtar MS, Zipfel C, Desveaux D, Guttman DS, Belkhadir Y. Nature. 2018 Jan 18;553(7688):342-346. doi: 10.1038/nature25184. Epub 2018 Jan 10. PubMed 29320478.
Backbone
  Vector backbone: pECIA14
  Backbone manufacturer: Chris Garcia (Addgene plasmid # 47051)
  Vector type: Insect Expression
Growth in bacteria
  Bacterial resistance: Ampicillin, 100 μg/mL
  Growth temperature: 37°C
  Growth strain: DH5alpha
  Copy number: High Copy
Gene/Insert
  Gene/Insert name: AT3G46340
  Species: A. thaliana (mustard weed)
  Entrez Gene: AT3G46340 (a.k.a. AT3G46340)
  Promoter: Metallothionein (Copper-Inducible)
  Cloning method: Ligation Independent Cloning
Terms and licenses: Academic/Nonprofit Terms; Industry Terms: Not Available to Industry
Depositor comments: Plasmid for secreted expression in Drosophila cell culture by induction via CuSO4. Insert is an extracellular domain of indicated LRR-RK, C-terminally tagged with Pentameric rat COMP helix, Alkaline Phosphatase (human, placental), Flag, and hexahistidine tags. Insert Protein Sequence: QEGFISLDCGLPPNEVSPYIEPFTGLRFSSDSSFIQSGKIGKVDKSFEATTLKSYMTLRYFPDGKRNCYNLIVKQGKTYMIRATALYGNYDGLNISPKFDLYIGANFWTTLDAGEYLSGVVEEVNYIPRSNSLDVCLVKTDTSTPFLSLLELRPLDNDSYLTGSGSLKTFRRYYLSNSESVIAYPEDVKDRIWEPTFDSEWKQIWTTLKPNNSNGYLVPKNVLMTAAIPANDSAPFRFTEELDSPTDELYVYLHFSEVQSLQANESREFDILWSGEVAYEAFIPEYLNITTIQTNTPVTCPGGKCNLELKRTKNSTHPPLINAIEFYTVVNFPQLETNETDVVAIKDIKATYELNRITWQGDPCVPQKFIWEGLDCNSKDALTLPRITSLNLSSTGLTGNIAAGIQNLTHLDKLDLSNNNLTGGVPEFLASMKSLSFINLSKNNLNGSIPQALLKREKDGLKLSVDEQIRCFPGSCVITK
How to cite: AT3G46340 N6_pECIA14 was a gift from Youssef Belkhadir (Addgene plasmid # 114755 ; http://n2t.net/addgene:114755 ; RRID:Addgene_114755)
